>Addgene plasmid #156958 | pD649-HAsp-PTPRK-Fc(DAPA)-AviTag-6xHis | depositor full sequence | sequence record 303025 | Full Sequence
TTTCAATATTATTGAAGCATTTATCAGGGTTATTGTCTCATGAGCGGATACATATTTGAATGTATTTAGA
AAAATAAACAAATAGGGGTCAGTGTTACAACCAATTAACCAATTCTGAACATTATCGCGAGCCCATTTAT
ACCTGAATATGGCTCATAACACCCCTTGCTCATGACCAAAATCCCTTAACGTGAGTTACGCGCGCGTCGT
TCCACTGAGCGTCAGACCCCGTAGAAAAGATCAAAGGATCTTCTTGAGATCCTTTTTTTCTGCGCGTAAT
CTGCTGCTTGCAAACAAAAAAACCACCGCTACCAGCGGTGGTTTGTTTGCCGGATCAAGAGCTACCAACT
CTTTTTCCGAAGGTAACTGGCTTCAGCAGAGCGCAGATACCAAATACTGTTCTTCTAGTGTAGCCGTAGT
TAGCCCACCACTTCAAGAACTCTGTAGCACCGCCTACATACCTCGCTCTGCTAATCCTGTTACCAGTGGC
TGCTGCCAGTGGCGATAAGTCGTGTCTTACCGGGTTGGACTCAAGACGATAGTTACCGGATAAGGCGCAG
CGGTCGGGCTGAACGGGGGGTTCGTGCACACAGCCCAGCTTGGAGCGAACGACCTACACCGAACTGAGAT
ACCTACAGCGTGAGCTATGAGAAAGCGCCACGCTTCCCGAAGGGAGAAAGGCGGACAGGTATCCGGTAAG
CGGCAGGGTCGGAACAGGAGAGCGCACGAGGGAGCTTCCAGGGGGAAACGCCTGGTATCTTTATAGTCCT
GTCGGGTTTCGCCACCTCTGACTTGAGCGTCGATTTTTGTGATGCTCGTCAGGGGGGCGGAGCCTATGGA
AAAACGCCAGCAACGCGGCCTTTTTACGGTTCCTGGCCTTTTGCTGGCCTTTTGCTCACATGTTCTTTCC
TGCGTTATCCCCTGATTCTGTGGATAACCGTATTACCGCCTTTGAGTGAGCTGATACCGCTCGCCGCAGC
CGAACGACCGAGCGCAGCGAGTCAGTGAGCGAGGAAGCGGAAGGCGAGAGTAGGGAACTGCCAGGCATCA
AACTAAGCAGAAGGCCCCTGACGGATGGCCTTTTTGCGTTTCTACAAACTCTTTCTGTGTTGTAAAACGA
CGGCCAGTCTTAAGCTCGGGCCCCCTGGGCGGTTCTGATAACGAGTAATCGTTAATCCGCAAATAACGTA
AAAACCCGCTTCGGCGGGTTTTTTTATGGGGGGAGTTTAGGGAAAGAGCATTTGTCAGAATATTTAAGGG
CGCCTGTCACTTTGCTTGATATATGAGAATTATTTAACCTTATAAATGAGAAAAAAGCAACGCACTTTAA
ATAAGATACGTTGCTTTTTCGATTGATGAACACCTATAATTAAACTATTCATCTATTATTTATGATTTTT
TGTATATACAATATTTCTAGTTTGTTAAAGAGAATTAAGAAAATAAATCTCGAAAATAATAAAGGGAAAA
TCAGTTTTTGATATCAAAATTATACATGTCAACGATAATACAAAATATAATACAAACTATAAGATGTTAT
CAGTATTTATTATCATTTAGAATAAATTTTGTGTCGCCCTTAATTGTGAGCGGATAACAATTACGAGCTT
CATGCACAGTGGCGTTGACTCAATATTGGCCATTAGCCATATTATTCATTGGTTATATAGCATAAATCAA
TATTGGCTATTGGCCATTGCATACGTTGTATCTATATCATAATATGTACATTTATATTGGCTCATGTCCA
ATATGACCGCCATGTTGGCATTGATTATTGACTAGTTATTAATAGTAATCAATTACGGGGTCATTAGTTC
ATAGCCCATATATGGAGTTCCGCGTTACATAACTTACGGTAAATGGCCCGCCTGGCTGACCGCCCAACGA
CCCCCGCCCATTGACGTCAATAATGACGTATGTTCCCATAGTAACGCCAATAGGGACTTTCCATTGACGT
CAATGGGTGGAGTATTTACGGTAAACTGCCCACTTGGCAGTACATCAAGTGTATCATATGCCAAGTACGC
CCCCTATTGACGTCAATGACGGTAAATGGCCCGCCTGGCATTATGCCCAGTACATGACCTTATGGGACTT
TCCTACTTGGCAGTACATCTACGTATTAGTCATCGCTATTACCATGGTGATGCGGTTTTGGCAGTACATC
AATGGGCGTGGATAGCGGTTTGACTCACGGGGATTTCCAAGTCTCCACCCCATTGACGTCAATGGGAGTT
TGTTTTGGCACCAAAATCAACGGGACTTTCCAAAATGTCGTAACAACTCCGCCCCATTGACGCAAATGGG
CGGTAGGCGTGTACGGTGGGAGGTCTATATAAGCAGAGCTCGTTTAGTGAACCGTCAGATCGCCTGGAGA
CGCCATCCACGCTGTTTTGACCTCCATAGAAGACACCGGGACCGATCCAGCCTCCGCGGCCGGGAACGGT
GCATTGGAACGCGGATTCCCCGTGCCAAGAGTGACGTAAGTACCGCCTATAGAGTCTATAGGCCCACCCC
CTTGGCTTCGTTAGAACGCGGCTACAATTAATACATAACCTTATGTATCATACACATACGATTTAGGTGA
CACTATAGAATAACATCCACTTTGCCTTTCTCTCCACAGGTGTCCACTCCCAGGTCCAACTGCACCTCGG
TTCTATCGAAAACGCGCCTGCTAGCGCCACCATGAAGACCATCATTGCCCTGAGCTACATCTTCTGCCTG
GTGTTCGCTGCGGCCGCCGCTCAAGGACAATTTTCTGCCGGCGGATGCACCTTCGATGATGGACCTGGCG
CCTGCGACTACCACCAGGACCTGTACGATGACTTCGAGTGGGTGCACGTGTCCGCTCAAGAGCCTCACTA
TCTGCCTCCAGAGATGCCCCAGGGCAGCTACATGATCGTGGACAGCAGCGATCACGACCCTGGCGAGAAA
GCTAGACTGCAGCTGCCCACCATGAAGGAAAACGACACCCACTGCATCGACTTCAGCTACCTGCTGTACT
CCCAGAAGGGACTGAACCCCGGCACACTGAACATCCTCGTGCGCGTGAACAAGGGCCCTCTGGCCAATCC
TATCTGGAACGTGACCGGCTTCACCGGCAGAGATTGGCTGAGAGCCGAACTGGCCGTGTCCACCTTCTGG
CCCAATGAGTACCAAGTGATCTTCGAGGCCGAGGTGTCCGGCGGCAGATCTGGATATATCGCCATCGACG
ACATCCAGGTGCTGAGCTACCCCTGCGATAAGAGCCCTCACTTCCTGAGACTGGGCGACGTGGAAGTGAA
CGCCGGACAGAATGCCACCTTCCAGTGTATCGCCACAGGCAGGGATGCCGTGCACAACAAACTGTGGCTG
CAGCGGAGAAACGGCGAGGACATTCCTGTGGCTCAGACCAAGAACATCAACCACAGAAGATTCGCCGCCA
GCTTCCGGCTGCAAGAAGTGACCAAGACCGACCAGGATCTGTATAGATGCGTGACCCAGAGCGAGAGAGG
CAGCGGCGTTAGCAATTTCGCCCAGCTGATTGTGCGCGAGCCTCCTAGACCTATCGCTCCTCCACAGCTG
CTTGGCGTGGGCCCAACATATCTGCTGATCCAGCTGAACGCCAACAGCATCATCGGCGACGGCCCCATCA
TCCTGAAAGAGGTGGAATACCGGATGACCAGCGGCAGCTGGACAGAAACCCATGCCGTGAATGCCCCTAC
CTACAAGCTGTGGCATCTGGACCCCGACACCGAGTACGAGATCAGAGTGCTGCTGACCAGACCTGGCGAA
GGCGGAACAGGACTTCCTGGACCTCCTCTGATCACCCGGACCAAGTGTGCCGAGCCTATGCGGACACCCA
AGACACTGAAGATCGCCGAGATTCAGGCCAGACGGATCGCCGTGGATTGGGAGAGCCTGGGCTACAACAT
CACCCGGTGCCACACCTTCAACGTGACCATCTGCTACCACTACTTCCGGGGCCACAACGAGAGCAAGGCC
GACTGCCTTGACATGGACCCTAAGGCTCCTCAGCACGTGGTCAACCATCTGCCACCTTACACCAACGTGT
CCCTGAAGATGATCCTGACAAACCCCGAGGGCCGCAAAGAGAGCGAGGAAACCATCATCCAGACCGACGA
GGACGTGCCAGGACCAGTGCCTGTGAAATCTCTGCAGGGCACCAGCTTCGAGAACAAGATCTTCCTGAAT
TGGAAAGAGCCACTGGACCCCAACGGAATCATCACCCAGTATGAGATCTCTTACAGCAGCATCCGCAGCT
TCGACCCTGCTGTGCCTGTTGCTGGACCACCTCAGACCGTGTCCAACCTGTGGAATAGCACCCACCACGT
GTTCATGCATCTGCACCCTGGCACCACCTACCAGTTCTTCATCAGAGCCAGCACCGTGAAAGGCTTCGGA
CCTGCCACAGCCATCAATGTGACTACCAACATCAGCGCCCCTACACTGCCCGACTATGAAGGCGTTGACG
CCAGCCTGAATGAGACAGCCACCACCATTACCGTGCTGCTGCGACCTGCTCAGGCTAAAGGCGCCCCTAT
CAGCGCCTATCAGATCGTGGTGGAAGAACTGCACCCACACAGGACCAAGCGAGAAGCCGGCGCTATGGAA
TGCTACCAGGTGCCAGTGACCTACCAGAACGCCATGTCTGGCGGAGCCCCTTACTATTTTGCCGCCGAAC
TGCCTCCTGGCAACCTGCCTGAACCTGCTCCTTTTACCGTGGGCGACAACCGGACCTACCAAGGCTTCTG
GAATCCTCCACTGGCTCCCCGGAAGGGCTATAACATCTACTTCCAAGCCATGAGCAGCGTCGAGAAAGAA
ACAAAGACCCAGTGCGTGCGGATCGCCACAAAAGCCGCTACCGAGGAACCCGAAGTGATCCCCGATCCTG
CCAAGCAGACCGACAGAGTGGTCAAAGGCGCGCCGGGCGGCGACAAGACCCACACCTGCCCCCCCTGCCC
AGCTCCAGAACTGCTGGGAGGGCCTTCCGTGTTCCTGTTCCCCCCCAAGCCCAAGGACACCCTGATGATC
AGCAGGACCCCCGAGGTGACCTGCGTGGTGGTGGCCGTGTCCCACGAGGACCCAGAGGTGAAGTTCAACT
GGTACGTGGACGGCGTGGAGGTGCACAACGCCAAGACCAAGCCCAGAGAGGAGCAGTACAACAGCACCTA
CAGGGTGGTGTCCGTGCTGACCGTGCTGCACCAGGACTGGCTGAACGGCAAAGAATACAAGTGCAAAGTC
TCCAACAAGGCCCTGGCTGCCCCAATCGAAAAGACAATCAGCAAGGCCAAGGGCCAGCCACGGGAGCCCC
AGGTGTACACCCTGCCCCCCAGCCGGGAGGAGATGACCAAGAACCAGGTGTCCCTGACCTGTCTGGTGAA
GGGCTTCTACCCCAGCGATATCGCCGTGGAGTGGGAGAGCAACGGCCAGCCCGAGAACAACTACAAGACC
ACCCCCCCAGTGCTGGACAGCGACGGCAGCTTCTTCCTGTACAGCAAGCTGACCGTGGACAAGTCCAGGT
GGCAGCAGGGCAACGTGTTCAGCTGCAGCGTGATGCACGAGGCCCTGCACAACCACTACACCCAGAAGTC
CCTGAGCCTGAGCCCCGGCGGCAGCGGTCTTAATGATATTTTCGAGGCTCAGAAGATTGAGTGGCATGAA
CACCACCACCATCACCACTAAGGCCGGCCTGTAGTCACTGGCACAACGCGTTACCCGGTAAGCCAATCGG
GTATACACGGTCGTCATACTGCAGACAGGGTTCTTCTACTTTGCAAGATAGTCTTGAGTAGTAAAATAAA
TAGATAGAGAAAATCAGCCTCGACTGTGCCTTCTAGTTGCCAGCCATCTGTTGTTTGCCCCTCCCCCGTG
CCTTCCTTGACCCTGGAAGGTGCCACTCCCACTGTCCTTTCCTAATAAAATGAGGAAATTGCATCACAAC
ACTCAACCCTATCTCGGTCTATTCTTTTGATTTATAAGGGATTTTGCCGATTTCGGCCTATTGGTTAAAA
AATGAGCTGATTTAACAAAAATTTAACGCGAATTAATTCTGTGGAATGTGTGTCAGTTAGGGTGTGGAAA
GTCCCCAGGCTCCCCAGCAGGCAGAAGTATGCAAAGCATGCATCTCAATTAGTCAGCAACCAGGTGTGGA
AAGTCCCCAGGCTCCCCAGCAGGCAGAAGTATGCAAAGCATGCATCTCAATTAGTCAGCAACCATAGTCC
CGCCCCTAACTCCGCCCATCCCGCCCCTAACTCCGCCCAGTTCCGCCCATTCTCCGCCCCATGGCTGACT
AATTTTTTTTATTTATGCAGAGGCCGAGGCCGCCTCTGCCTCTGAGCTATTCCAGAAGTAGTGAGGAGGC
TTTTTTGGAGGCCTAGGCTTTTGCAAAAAGCTCCCGGGAGCTTGTATATCCATTTTCGGATCTGATCAGC
ACGTGTTGACAATTAATCATCGGCATAGTATATCGGCATAGTATAATACGACAAGGTGAGGAACTAAACC
ATGACCGAGTACAAGCCCACGGTGCGCCTCGCCACCCGCGACGACGTCCCCAGGGCCGTACGCACCCTCG
CCGCCGCGTTCGCCGACTACCCCGCCACGCGCCACACCGTCGATCCGGACCGCCACATCGAGCGGGTCAC
CGAGCTGCAAGAACTCTTCCTCACGCGCGTCGGGCTCGACATCGGCAAGGTGTGGGTCGCGGACGACGGC
GCCGCGGTGGCGGTCTGGACCACGCCGGAGAGCGTCGAAGCGGGGGCGGTGTTCGCCGAGATCGGCCCGC
GCATGGCCGAGTTGAGCGGTTCCCGGCTGGCCGCGCAGCAACAGATGGAAGGCCTCCTGGCGCCGCACCG
GCCCAAGGAGCCCGCGTGGTTCCTGGCCACCGTCGGCGTCTCGCCCGACCACCAGGGCAAGGGTCTGGGC
AGCGCCGTCGTGCTCCCCGGAGTGGAGGCGGCCGAGCGCGCCGGGGTGCCCGCCTTCCTGGAGACATCCG
CGCCCCGCAACCTCCCCTTCTACGAGCGGCTCGGCTTCACCGTCACCGCCGACGTCGAGGTGCCCGAAGG
ACCGCGCACCTGGTGCATGACCCGCAAGCCCGGTGCCTGACACGTGCTACGAGATTTCGATTCCACCGCC
GCCTTCTATGAAAGGTTGGGCTTCGGAATCGTTTTCCGGGACGCCGGCTGGATGATCCTCCAGCGCGGGG
ATCTCATGCTGGAGTTCTTCGCCCACCCCAACTTGTTTATTGCAGCTTATAATGGTTACAAATAAAGCAA
TAGCATCACAAATTTCACAAATAAAGCATTTTTTTCACTGCATTCTAGTTGTGGTTTGTCCAAACTCATC
AATGTATCTTATCATGTCTGTATACCGTCGACCTCTAGCTAGAGCTTGGCGTAATCATGGTCATTACCAA
TGCTTAATCAGTGAGGCACCTATCTCAGCGATCTGTCTATTTCGTTCATCCATAGTTGCCTGACTCCCCG
TCGTGTAGATAACTACGATACGGGAGGGCTTACCATCTGGCCCCAGCGCTGCGATGATACCGCGAGAACC
ACGCTCACCGGCTCCGGATTTATCAGCAATAAACCAGCCAGCCGGAAGGGCCGAGCGCAGAAGTGGTCCT
GCAACTTTATCCGCCTCCATCCAGTCTATTAATTGTTGCCGGGAAGCTAGAGTAAGTAGTTCGCCAGTTA
ATAGTTTGCGCAACGTTGTTGCCATCGCTACAGGCATCGTGGTGTCACGCTCGTCGTTTGGTATGGCTTC
ATTCAGCTCCGGTTCCCAACGATCAAGGCGAGTTACATGATCCCCCATGTTGTGCAAAAAAGCGGTTAGC
TCCTTCGGTCCTCCGATCGTTGTCAGAAGTAAGTTGGCCGCAGTGTTATCACTCATGGTTATGGCAGCAC
TGCATAATTCTCTTACTGTCATGCCATCCGTAAGATGCTTTTCTGTGACTGGTGAGTACTCAACCAAGTC
ATTCTGAGAATAGTGTATGCGGCGACCGAGTTGCTCTTGCCCGGCGTCAATACGGGATAATACCGCGCCA
CATAGCAGAACTTTAAAAGTGCTCATCATTGGAAAACGTTCTTCGGGGCGAAAACTCTCAAGGATCTTAC
CGCTGTTGAGATCCAGTTCGATGTAACCCACTCGTGCACCCAACTGATCTTCAGCATCTTTTACTTTCAC
CAGCGTTTCTGGGTGAGCAAAAACAGGAAGGCAAAATGCCGCAAAAAAGGGAATAAGGGCGACACGGAAA
TGTTGAATACTCATATTCTTCCTT
Features (pLannotate 1.2.2; 21 found; start..end, strand, type, name):
    119..143     -  CDS            KanR (fragment): aminoglycoside phosphotransferase; aph(3')-Ia; confers resistance to kanamycin
    254..842     +  rep_origin     ori: high-copy-number ColE1/pMB1/pBR322/pUC origin of replication
   1067..1084    +  terminator     rrnB T2 terminator (fragment): transcription terminator T2 from the E. coli rrnB gene
   1109..1128    -  CDS            lacZα (fragment): LacZα fragment of β-galactosidase; lacZ fragment
   1584..1600    +  protein_bind   lac operator: The lac repressor binds to the lac operator to inhibit transcription in E. coli. This inhibition can be relieved by adding lactose or isopropyl-β-D-thiogalactopyranoside (IPTG). lac repressor encoded by lacI
   1843..2146    +  enhancer       CMV enhancer: human cytomegalovirus immediate early enhancer
   2147..2350    +  promoter       CMV promoter: human cytomegalovirus (CMV) immediate early promoter
   2486..2529    +  intron         CMV intron (fragment): modified intron A from human cytomegalovirus
   2581..2599    +  promoter       SP6 promoter: promoter for bacteriophage SP6 RNA polymerase
   2603..2640    +  CDS            IgH signal sequence (fragment): signal sequence from the mouse immunoglobulin heavy chain variable region
   2746..4926    +  CDS            PTPRK (fragment): PTPRK_HUMAN - Also known as PTPK. Experimental evidence at protein level: Swiss-Prot protein existence level 1. Regulation of processes involving cell contact and adhesion such as growth control, tumor invasion, and metastasis. Negative regulator of EGFR signaling pathway. Forms complexes with beta-catenin and gamma-catenin/plakoglobin. Beta-catenin may be a substrate for the catalytic activity of PTPRK/PTP-kappa. From Homo sapiens (Human).
   4942..5619    +  CDS            IGHG1 (fragment): IGHG1_HUMAN - Experimental evidence at protein level: Swiss-Prot protein existence level 1. Constant region of immunoglobulin heavy chains. Immunoglobulins, also known as antibodies, are membrane-bound or secreted glycoproteins produced by B lymphocytes. In the recognition phase of humoral immunity, the membrane-bound immunoglobulins serve as receptors which, upon binding of a specific antigen, trigger the clonal expansion and differentiation of B lymphocytes into immunoglobulins- secreting plasma cells. Secreted immunoglobulins mediate the effector phase of humoral immunity, which results in
   5834..5945    +  polyA_signal   bGH poly(A) signal: bovine growth hormone polyadenylation signal
   5946..6054    +  rep_origin     f1 ori (fragment): f1 bacteriophage origin of replication; arrow indicates direction of (+) strand synthesis
   6068..6397    +  promoter       SV40 promoter: SV40 enhancer and early promoter
   6445..6492    +  promoter       EM7 promoter: synthetic bacterial promoter&nbsp
   6511..7110    +  CDS            PuroR (fragment): puromycin N-acetyltransferase; pac from Streptomyces; confers resistance to puromycin
   7120..7245    +  CDS            ble (fragment): BLE_KLEPN - Experimental evidence at protein level: Swiss-Prot protein existence level 1. Binding protein with a strong affinity to the bleomycin family of antibiotics. Binds to CL990; an antimitotic-antibiotic compound. From Klebsiella pneumoniae.
   7240..7361    +  polyA_signal   SV40 poly(A) signal: SV40 polyadenylation signal
   7414..8274    -  CDS            AmpR: β-lactamase; bla; confers resistance to ampicillin, carbenicillin, and related antibiotics
   8277..89      -  promoter       AmpR promoter (fragment) (across the origin): bla
