[The description below was written by a language model from this plasmid's Addgene catalogue record and pLannotate feature annotations shown in this document.]
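Description:
pD649-HAsp-PTPRK-Fc(DAPA)-AviTag-6xHis is a mammalian expression plasmid built on the pD649 backbone for producing a secreted, Fc-fused form of the extracellular domain of human PTPRK (receptor-type protein tyrosine phosphatase kappa). It is propagated in E. coli as a high-copy plasmid through a ColE1/pUC-type origin and selected with ampicillin via the β-lactamase gene. The feature table also shows an SV40 promoter/EM7 promoter cassette driving a puromycin N-acetyltransferase coding sequence with an SV40 polyadenylation signal, which would permit puromycin selection in mammalian cells, although the catalogue entry does not list a mammalian marker. Short annotated fragments of KanR, lacZα, ble and f1 ori appear to be backbone remnants rather than functional parts.

The expression unit uses the CMV enhancer and immediate-early promoter followed by a fragment of CMV intron A, with an SP6 promoter just upstream of the open reading frame that also serves as a sequencing primer site. The "HAsp" in the name denotes a leader for secretion. The automated annotation labels a short segment at this position as an immunoglobulin heavy chain signal sequence fragment, so the exact identity of the leader is not resolved by the record. The roughly 2.2 kb PTPRK segment, synthesised and cloned between preserved NotI and AscI sites, is fused at its C terminus to a human IgG1 Fc carrying the D265A and P329A (DAPA) substitutions, which are generally used to reduce Fc effector binding. It is followed by an AviTag for site-specific biotinylation by BirA and a 6xHis tag for metal-affinity purification, with a bGH polyadenylation signal terminating the transcript.

The plasmid belongs to a collection used to map a human IgSF cell-surface protein interactome. The depositor notes that some members may carry an IS4-like transposase insertion upstream of the CMV promoter.
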