Addgene plasmid #156958: pD649-HAsp-PTPRK-Fc(DAPA)-AviTag-6xHis
Purpose: Mammalian expression of cell-surface protein extracellular domain fused to Fc(DAPA)-Avi-6xHis. Protein is secreted from cells.
Depositing lab: Chris Garcia. Depositing organization: Stanford University. Publication: A Human IgSF Cell-Surface Interactome Reveals a Complex Network of Protein-Protein Interactions. Wojtowicz WM, Vielmetter J, Fernandes RA, Siepe DH, Eastman CL, Chisholm GB, Cox S, Klock H, Anderson PW, Rue SM, Miller JJ, Glaser SM, Bragstad ML, Vance J, Lam AW, Lesley SA, Zinn K, Garcia KC. Cell. 2020 Aug 20;182(4):1027-1043.e17. doi: 10.1016/j.cell.2020.07.025. PubMed 32822567.
Backbone
  Vector backbone: pD649
  Backbone size w/o insert (bp): 6106
  Vector type: Mammalian Expression
Growth in bacteria
  Bacterial resistance: Ampicillin, 100 μg/mL
  Growth temperature: 37°C
  Growth strain: DH5alpha
  Copy number: High Copy
Gene/Insert
  Gene/Insert name: PTPRK
  Species: H. sapiens (human)
  Insert size (bp): 2178
  Mutation: Fc region of human IgG contains D265A and P329A mutations (DAPA)
  Entrez Gene: PTPRK (a.k.a. R-PTP-kappa)
  Promoter: CMV/SP6
  Tag / fusion protein: Fc(DAPA)-AviTag-6xHis (C terminal on backbone)
  Cloning method: Restriction Enzyme; 5′ cloning site GCGGCCGC (not destroyed); 3′ cloning site GGCGCGCC (not destroyed)
  Sequencing primers: 5′ ATTTAGGTGACACTATAG; 3′ CACGTACCAGTTGAACTTCACC
Resource information
  A portion of this plasmid was derived from a plasmid made by: synthesis by ThermoFisher
Terms and licenses: Academic/Nonprofit Terms; Industry Terms: Not Available to Industry
Depositor comments: Some plasmids in this collection may have an IS4-like element ISVsa5 family transposase upstream of the CMV promoter.
How to cite: pD649-HAsp-PTPRK-Fc(DAPA)-AviTag-6xHis was a gift from Chris Garcia (Addgene plasmid # 156958 ; http://n2t.net/addgene:156958 ; RRID:Addgene_156958)
