>Addgene plasmid #156958 | pD649-HAsp-PTPRK-Fc(DAPA)-AviTag-6xHis | depositor partial sequence | sequence record 303026 | insert (extracellular domain)
GCTCAAGGACAATTTTCTGCCGGCGGATGCACCTTCGATGATGGACCTGGCGCCTGCGACTACCACCAGG
ACCTGTACGATGACTTCGAGTGGGTGCACGTGTCCGCTCAAGAGCCTCACTATCTGCCTCCAGAGATGCC
CCAGGGCAGCTACATGATCGTGGACAGCAGCGATCACGACCCTGGCGAGAAAGCTAGACTGCAGCTGCCC
ACCATGAAGGAAAACGACACCCACTGCATCGACTTCAGCTACCTGCTGTACTCCCAGAAGGGACTGAACC
CCGGCACACTGAACATCCTCGTGCGCGTGAACAAGGGCCCTCTGGCCAATCCTATCTGGAACGTGACCGG
CTTCACCGGCAGAGATTGGCTGAGAGCCGAACTGGCCGTGTCCACCTTCTGGCCCAATGAGTACCAAGTG
ATCTTCGAGGCCGAGGTGTCCGGCGGCAGATCTGGATATATCGCCATCGACGACATCCAGGTGCTGAGCT
ACCCCTGCGATAAGAGCCCTCACTTCCTGAGACTGGGCGACGTGGAAGTGAACGCCGGACAGAATGCCAC
CTTCCAGTGTATCGCCACAGGCAGGGATGCCGTGCACAACAAACTGTGGCTGCAGCGGAGAAACGGCGAG
GACATTCCTGTGGCTCAGACCAAGAACATCAACCACAGAAGATTCGCCGCCAGCTTCCGGCTGCAAGAAG
TGACCAAGACCGACCAGGATCTGTATAGATGCGTGACCCAGAGCGAGAGAGGCAGCGGCGTTAGCAATTT
CGCCCAGCTGATTGTGCGCGAGCCTCCTAGACCTATCGCTCCTCCACAGCTGCTTGGCGTGGGCCCAACA
TATCTGCTGATCCAGCTGAACGCCAACAGCATCATCGGCGACGGCCCCATCATCCTGAAAGAGGTGGAAT
ACCGGATGACCAGCGGCAGCTGGACAGAAACCCATGCCGTGAATGCCCCTACCTACAAGCTGTGGCATCT
GGACCCCGACACCGAGTACGAGATCAGAGTGCTGCTGACCAGACCTGGCGAAGGCGGAACAGGACTTCCT
GGACCTCCTCTGATCACCCGGACCAAGTGTGCCGAGCCTATGCGGACACCCAAGACACTGAAGATCGCCG
AGATTCAGGCCAGACGGATCGCCGTGGATTGGGAGAGCCTGGGCTACAACATCACCCGGTGCCACACCTT
CAACGTGACCATCTGCTACCACTACTTCCGGGGCCACAACGAGAGCAAGGCCGACTGCCTTGACATGGAC
CCTAAGGCTCCTCAGCACGTGGTCAACCATCTGCCACCTTACACCAACGTGTCCCTGAAGATGATCCTGA
CAAACCCCGAGGGCCGCAAAGAGAGCGAGGAAACCATCATCCAGACCGACGAGGACGTGCCAGGACCAGT
GCCTGTGAAATCTCTGCAGGGCACCAGCTTCGAGAACAAGATCTTCCTGAATTGGAAAGAGCCACTGGAC
CCCAACGGAATCATCACCCAGTATGAGATCTCTTACAGCAGCATCCGCAGCTTCGACCCTGCTGTGCCTG
TTGCTGGACCACCTCAGACCGTGTCCAACCTGTGGAATAGCACCCACCACGTGTTCATGCATCTGCACCC
TGGCACCACCTACCAGTTCTTCATCAGAGCCAGCACCGTGAAAGGCTTCGGACCTGCCACAGCCATCAAT
GTGACTACCAACATCAGCGCCCCTACACTGCCCGACTATGAAGGCGTTGACGCCAGCCTGAATGAGACAG
CCACCACCATTACCGTGCTGCTGCGACCTGCTCAGGCTAAAGGCGCCCCTATCAGCGCCTATCAGATCGT
GGTGGAAGAACTGCACCCACACAGGACCAAGCGAGAAGCCGGCGCTATGGAATGCTACCAGGTGCCAGTG
ACCTACCAGAACGCCATGTCTGGCGGAGCCCCTTACTATTTTGCCGCCGAACTGCCTCCTGGCAACCTGC
CTGAACCTGCTCCTTTTACCGTGGGCGACAACCGGACCTACCAAGGCTTCTGGAATCCTCCACTGGCTCC
CCGGAAGGGCTATAACATCTACTTCCAAGCCATGAGCAGCGTCGAGAAAGAAACAAAGACCCAGTGCGTG
CGGATCGCCACAAAAGCCGCTACCGAGGAACCCGAAGTGATCCCCGATCCTGCCAAGCAGACCGACAGAG
TGGTCAAA
